>Addgene plasmid #120639 | Smp_052660-Cd4-bio-His | addgene full sequence | sequence record 234404 | Addgene NGS Result
GTGATGCGGTTTTGGCAGTACACCAATGGGCGTGGATAGCGGTTTGACTCACGGGGATTTCCAAGTCTCC
ACCCCATTGACGTCAATGGGAGTTTGTTTTGGCACCAAAATCAACGGGACTTTCCAAAATGTCGTAATAA
CCCCGCCCCGTTGACGCAAATGGGCGGTAGGCGTGTACGGTGGGAGGTCTATATAAGCAGAGCTCGTTTA
GTGAACCGTCAGATCCTCACTCTCTTCCGCATCGCTGTCTGCGAGGGCCAGCTGTTGGGCTCGCGGTTGA
GGACAAACTCTTCGCGGTCTTTCCAGTACTCTTGGATCGGAAACCCGTCGGCCTCCGAACGGTACTCCGC
CACCGAGGGACCTGAGCGAGTCCGCATCGACCGGATCGGAAAACCTCTCGAGAAAGGCGTCTAACCAGTC
ACAGTCGCAAGGTAGGCTGAGCACCGTGGCGGGCGGCAGCGGGTGGCGGTCGGGGTTGTTTCTGGCGGAG
GTGCTGCTGATGATGTAATTAAAGTAGGCGGTCTTGAGACGGCGGATGGTCGAGGTGAGGTGTGGCAGGC
TTGAGATCCAGCTGTTGGGGTGAGTACTCCCTCTCAAAAGCGGGCATTACTTCTGCGCTAAGATTGTCAG
TTTCCAAAAACGAGGAGGATTTGATATTCACCTGGCCCGATCTGGCCATACACTTGAGTGACAATGACAT
CCACTTTGCCTTTCTCTCCACAGGTGTCCACTCCCAGGTCCAAGTTTGCCACCATGGAGTTTCAGACCCA
GGTACTCATGTCCCTGCTGCTCTGCATGTCTGGTGCGGCCGCCATCAACTGCCTGCAGCGGAAGTACGAC
AAGAACACCGTGGCCAGCATCCCCGGCGACATCATGCTGGGCGGCCTGTTCCCTGTGCACACCAGCGGCG
TGACCACATGCGAGAGCATCAACCCCGAGCGGGGCATCCAGCGGGTGGAAGCCATGCTGTTCACCCTGGA
CGAGATCAACAACAACAGCAAGCTGCTGCCCGGCCTGACCCTGGGCACCACCATCAGAGATACCTGCAGC
GACACCAACCACGCCCTGGAACAGGCCCTGAAGTTCGTGCAGGCCAGCACCGGCAGCAGCAGCCAGCTGA
ACAAGATGAACGAGCACAGCGAGAACCTGAACACCAGAGGCGTCGTGGGCAGCAGCTACAGCAGCGTGAC
CATCCTGGTGGCCAACCTGTTCCGGCTGTTCAGCCTGCCCCAGATCAGCTACGCCAGCACCACCGCCATC
CTGAGCGACAAGCGGGCCTTCCCTCTGTTCGCCCGGACCGTGCCTTCCGACGTGGTGCAGGCCCAGGCCA
TGGCCACACTGGTGTCCGCCCACAACTGGACCTACGTGTCCACCGTGCGCTCTGCCGGCGACTACGGCGA
CAGCGGCATGGACGCCTTTTGGAAAGAGGCCGACAAGCTGGGCGTGTGTATCGCCGCCAGAGAAGTGATC
CGGGGCAACACCGGCCCTGAGGACCTGGACAACATCGTGAACGTGCTGAGCAAGGACTTCGCCAAGGCCC
GGGTGGTGGTGCTGTTTACCGGCATGGACCACACAAAGCTGCTGCTGGACGCCGTGCGGAGAGCCGGCCT
GGTCAACCACTTCGTGTGGATCGCCAGCGACGGCTGGGGCAGAGAAAACGTGCCCGTGTCCAACAACTCC
AGAGAGGCCAACGGCGCCCTGACCATCGAGATCCAGGCCGAGCCCATCAAGGCCTTCACCGACTACTACC
TGAGCCTGGGCAGAGAGAACCACCGGAACCCCTGGTTCAGAGAGTACTGGCAGGACCTGCTGCAGTGCAG
AGAGAGCAGCACCAAGCGGAGAGAGCGGAAGTCCACCAGCAGCCGGCGGTACTTCATGAGCAAGCTGAGC
AAGAACGAGACAAACCTGGAAAACAGCCACGAGATCAGCACCGAGAGCAGCTCCCTGCCCAGCAGCTGCA
GCGACTCCCCCAACCTGAAGCTGCGGGACATCCTGGGCCCCGACTTCAAGCAGGAAGCCAAGATCCAGTT
CGTGTACGACGCCGTGTACGCCTTCGCCAGCGGCCTGCACATCCTGCAGAAAAAGCTGTGCCCCGGCAAC
CCCCACCACCCCAAGTGGAACAAGCGGAGCTGCCTGGAAAAGATGCTGAGCTACCCCGGCACCGCCTTCT
ACCAGCTGATCATCAACACCAGCTTCACCGGCGAGTTCATCAGAGGCGCGCCGTCGACCTCCATCACGGC
CTATAAGAGTGAGGGGGAGTCAGCGGAGTTCTCCTTCCCACTCAACCTTGGAGAGGAAAGCCTGCAGGGA
GAGTTGAGATGGAAGGCAGAGAAGGCTCCTTCTTCCCAGTCCTGGATCACCTTCTCCCTAAAGAACCAAA
AGGTGTCTGTGCAGAAGTCTACTAGCAACCCCAAGTTCCAGCTGTCCGAAACGCTCCCACTCACCCTTCA
GATACCCCAGGTCTCCCTTCAGTTTGCTGGTTCTGGCAACCTGACCCTGACTCTGGACAGAGGGATACTG
TATCAGGAAGTGAACCTGGTGGTGATGAAAGTGACTCAGCCCGACAGCAACACTTTGACCTGTGAGGTGA
TGGGACCCACCTCACCCAAGATGAGACTGATCTTGAAGCAGGAGAATCAGGAGGCCAGGGTCTCCAGGCA
GGAGAAAGTGATTCAAGTGCAGGCCCCTGAAGCAGGGGTGTGGCAATGTCTACTGAGTGAAGGTGAAGAG
GTCAAGATGGACTCCAAGATCCAGGTTTTATCCAAAGGGTTGAATTCCGGCAGCCTGCACCACATCCTGG
ACGCCCAGAAGATGCTGTGGAACCACAGGGACAGGAACCTGCCTCCTCTGGCCCCTCTGGGCCCCCACCA
CCATCACCACCATTGAGTCTAGACACGTGATTAATTAAGGATCCCCCGACCTCGACCTCTGGCTAATAAA
GGAAATTTATTTTCATTGCAATAGTGTGTTGGAATTTTTTGTGTCTCTCACTCGGAAGGACATATGGGAG
GGCAAATCATTTGGTCGAGATCCCTCGGAGATCTCTAGCTAGAGGATCGATCCCCGCCCCGGACGAACTA
AACCTGACTACGACATCTCTGCCCCTTCTTCGCGGGGCAGTGCATGTAATCCCTTCAGTTGGTTGGTACA
ACTTGCCAACTGGGCCCTGTTCCACATGTGACACGGGGGGGGACCAAACACAAAGGGGTTCTCTGACTGT
AGTTGACATCCTTATAAATGGATGTGCACATTTGCCAACACTGAGTGGCTTTCATCCTGGAGCAGACTTT
GCAGTCTGTGGACTGCAACACAACATTGCCTTTATGTGTAACTCTTGGCTGAAGCTCTTACACCAATGCT
GGGGGACATGTACCTCCCAGGGGCCCAGGAAGACTACGGGAGGCTACACCAACGTCAATCAGAGGGGCCT
GTGTAGCTACCGATAAGCGGACCCTCAAGAGGGCATTAGCAATAGTGTTTATAAGGCCCCCTTGTTAACC
CTAAACGGGTAGCATATGCTTCCCGGGTAGTAGTATATACTATCCAGACTAACCCTAATTCAATAGCATA
TGTTACCCAACGGGAAGCATATGCTATCGAATTAGGGTTAGTAAAAGGGTCCTAAGGAACAGCGATATCT
CCCACCCCATGAGCTGTCACGGTTTTATTTACATGGGGTCAGGATTCCACGAGGGTAGTGAACCATTTTA
GTCACAAGGGCAGTGGCTGAAGATCAAGGAGCGGGCAGTGAACTCTCCTGAATCTTCGCCTGCTTCTTCA
TTCTCCTTCGTTTAGCTAATAGAATAACTGCTGAGTTGTGAACAGTAAGGTGTATGTGAGGTGCTCGAAA
ACAAGGTTTCAGGTGACGCCCCCAGAATAAAATTTGGACGGGGGGTTCAGTGGTGGCATTGTGCTATGAC
ACCAATATAACCCTCACAAACCCCTTGGGCAATAAATACTAGTGTAGGAATGAAACATTCTGAATATCTT
TAACAATAGAAATCCATGGGGTGGGGACAAGCCGTAAAGACTGGATGTCCATCTCACACGAATTTATGGC
TATGGGCAACACATAATCCTAGTGCAATATGATACTGGGGTTATTAAGATGTGTCCCAGGCAGGGACCAA
GACAGGTGAACCATGTTGTTACACTCTATTTGTAACAAGGGGAAAGAGAGTGGACGCCGACAGCAGCGGA
CTCCACTGGTTGTCTCTAACACCCCCGAAAATTAAACGGGGCTCCACGCCAATGGGGCCCATAAACAAAG
ACAAGTGGCCACTCTTTTTTTTGAAATTGTGGAGTGGGGGCACGCGTCAGCCCCCACACGCCGCCCTGCG
GTTTTGGACTGTAAAATAAGGGTGTAATAACTTGGCTGATTGTAACCCCGCTAACCACTGCGGTCAAACC
ACTTGCCCACAAAACCACTAATGGCACCCCGGGGAATACCTGCATAAGTAGGTGGGCGGGCCAAGATAGG
GGCGCGATTGCTGCGATCTGGAGGACAAATTACACACACTTGCGCCTGAGCGCCAAGCACAGGGTTGTTG
GTCCTCATATTCACGAGGTCGCTGAGAGCACGGTGGGCTAATGTTGCCATGGGTAGCATATACTACCCAA
ATATCTGGATAGCATATGCTATCCTAATCTATATCTGGGTAGCATAGGCTATCCTAATCTATATCTGGGT
AGCATATGCTATCCTAATCTATATCTGGGTAGTATATGCTATCCTAATTTATATCTGGGTAGCATAGGCT
ATCCTAATCTATATCTGGGTAGCATATGCTATCCTAATCTATATCTGGGTAGTATATGCTATCCTAATCT
GTATCCGGGTAGCATATGCTATCCTAATAGAGATTAGGGTAGTATATGCTATCCTAATTTATATCTGGGT
AGCATATACTACCCAAATATCTGGATAGCATATGCTATCCTAATCTATATCTGGGTAGCATATGCTATCC
TAATCTATATCTGGGTAGCATAGGCTATCCTAATCTATATCTGGGTAGCATATGCTATCCTAATCTATAT
CTGGGTAGTATATGCTATCCTAATTTATATCTGGGTAGCATAGGCTATCCTAATCTATATCTGGGTAGCA
TATGCTATCCTAATCTATATCTGGGTAGTATATGCTATCCTAATCTGTATCCGGGTAGCATATGCTATCC
TCATGATAAGCTGTCAAACATGAGAATTTTCTTGAAGACGAAAGGGCCTCGTGATACGCCTATTTTTATA
GGTTAATGTCATGATAATAATGGTTTCTTAGACGTCAGGTGGCACTTTTCGGGGAAATGTGCGCGGAACC
CCTATTTGTTTATTTTTCTAAATACATTCAAATATGTATCCGCTCATGAGACAATAACCCTGATAAATGC
TTCAATAATATTGAAAAAGGAAGAGTATGAGTATTCAACATTTCCGTGTCGCCCTTATTCCCTTTTTTGC
GGCATTTTGCCTTCCTGTTTTTGCTCACCCAGAAACGCTGGTGAAAGTAAAAGATGCTGAAGATCAGTTG
GGTGCACGAGTGGGTTACATCGAACTGGATCTCAACAGCGGTAAGATCCTTGAGAGTTTTCGCCCCGAAG
AACGTTTTCCAATGATGAGCACTTTTAAAGTTCTGCTATGTGGCGCGGTATTATCCCGTGTTGACGCCGG
GCAAGAGCAACTCGGTCGCCGCATACACTATTCTCAGAATGACTTGGTTGAGTACTCACCAGTCACAGAA
AAGCATCTTACGGATGGCATGACAGTAAGAGAATTATGCAGTGCTGCCATAACCATGAGTGATAACACTG
CGGCCAACTTACTTCTGACAACGATCGGAGGACCGAAGGAGCTAACCGCTTTTTTGCACAACATGGGGGA
TCATGTAACTCGCCTTGATCGTTGGGAACCGGAGCTGAATGAAGCCATACCAAACGACGAGCGTGACACC
ACGATGCCTGCAGCAATGGCAACAACGTTGCGCAAACTATTAACTGGCGAACTACTTACTCTAGCTTCCC
GGCAACAATTAATAGACTGGATGGAGGCGGATAAAGTTGCAGGACCACTTCTGCGCTCGGCCCTTCCGGC
TGGCTGGTTTATTGCTGATAAATCTGGAGCCGGTGAGCGTGGGTCTCGCGGTATCATTGCAGCACTGGGG
CCAGATGGTAAGCCCTCCCGTATCGTAGTTATCTACACGACGGGGAGTCAGGCAACTATGGATGAACGAA
ATAGACAGATCGCTGAGATAGGTGCCTCACTGATTAAGCATTGGTAACTGTCAGACCAAGTTTACTCATA
TATACTTTAGATTGATTTAAAACTTCATTTTTAATTTAAAAGGATCTAGGTGAAGATCCTTTTTGATAAT
CTCATGACCAAAATCCCTTAACGTGAGTTTTCGTTCCACTGAGCGTCAGACCCCGTAGAAAAGATCAAAG
GATCTTCTTGAGATCCTTTTTTTCTGCGCGTAATCTGCTGCTTGCAAACAAAAAAACCACCGCTACCAGC
GGTGGTTTGTTTGCCGGATCAAGAGCTACCAACTCTTTTTCCGAAGGTAACTGGCTTCAGCAGAGCGCAG
ATACCAAATACTGTTCTTCTAGTGTAGCCGTAGTTAGGCCACCACTTCAAGAACTCTGTAGCACCGCCTA
CATACCTCGCTCTGCTAATCCTGTTACCAGTGGCTGCTGCCAGTGGCGATAAGTCGTGTCTTACCGGGTT
GGACTCAAGACGATAGTTACCGGATAAGGCGCAGCGGTCGGGCTGAACGGGGGGTTCGTGCACACAGCCC
AGCTTGGAGCGAACGACCTACACCGAACTGAGATACCTACAGCGTGAGCTATGAGAAAGCGCCACGCTTC
CCGAAGGGAGAAAGGCGGACAGGTATCCGGTAAGCGGCAGGGTCGGAACAGGAGAGCGCACGAGGGAGCT
TCCAGGGGGAAACGCCTGGTATCTTTATAGTCCTGTCGGGTTTCGCCACCTCTGACTTGAGCGTCGATTT
TTGTGATGCTCGTCAGGGGGGCGGAGCCTATGGAAAAACGCCAGCAACGCGGCCTTTTTACGGTTCCTGG
CCTTTTGCTGGCCTTTTGCTCACATGTTCTTTCCTGCGTTATCCCCTGATTCTGTGGATAACCGTATTAC
CGCCTTTGAGTGAGCTGATACCGCTCGCCGCAGCCGAACGACCGAGCGCAGCGAGTCAGTGAGCGAGGAA
GCGGAAGAGCGCCCAATACGCAAACCGCCTCTCCCCGCGCGTTGGCCGATTCATTAATGCAGCTGGCACG
ACAGGTTTCCCGACTGGAAAGCGGGCAGTGAGCGCAACGCAATTAATGTGAGTTAGCTCACTCATTAGGC
ACCCCAGGCTTTACACTTTATGCTTCCGGCTCGTATGTTGTGTGGAATTGTGAGCGGATAACAATTTCAC
ACAGGAAACAGCTATGACCATGATTACGCCAAGCTCTAGCTAGAGGTCGACCAATTCTCATGTTTGACAG
CTTATCATCGCAGATCCGGGCAACGTTGTTGCCATTGCTGCAGGCGCAGAACTGGTAGGTATGGAAGATC
TATACATTGAATCAATATTGGCAATTAGCCATATTAGTCATTGGTTATATAGCATAAATCAATATTGGCT
ATTGGCCATTGCATACGTTGTATCTATATCATAATATGTACATTTATATTGGCTCATGTCCAATATGACC
GCCATGTTGACATTGATTATTGACTAGTTATTAATAGTAATCAATTACGGGGTCATTAGTTCATAGCCCA
TATATGGAGTTCCGCGTTACATAACTTACGGTAAATGGCCCGCCTGGCTGACCGCCCAACGACCCCCGCC
CATTGACGTCAATAATGACGTATGTTCCCATAGTAACGCCAATAGGGACTTTCCATTGACGTCAATGGGT
GGAGTATTTACGGTAAACTGCCCACTTGGCAGTACATCAAGTGTATCATATGCCAAGTCCGCCCCCTATT
GACGTCAATGACGGTAAATGGCCCGCCTGGCATTATGCCCAGTACATGACCTTACGGGACTTTCCTACTT
GGCAGTACATCTACGTATTAGTCATCGCTATTACCATG
Features (pLannotate 1.2.2; 18 found; start..end, strand, type, name):
      2..201     +  promoter       CMV promoter: human cytomegalovirus (CMV) immediate early promoter
    269..307     +  misc_feature   Ad SA (fragment): adenovirus major late transcript splice acceptor (Friedrich and Soriano, 1991)
    340..549     -  CDS            PTP (fragment): TERM_ADE02 - Experimental evidence at protein level: Swiss-Prot protein existence level 1. Protein covalently bound to the viral DNA that acts as a primer for viral genomic replication by DNA strand displacement. Assembles on the viral origin of replication in an initiation complex with viral polymerase, DBP, host NFIA and host POU2F1/OCT1. During initiation, the polymerase covalently couples the first dCTP with Ser- 580 of pTP. The terminal protein stimulates the template activity over 20 fold compared to protein-free templates. Neo-synthesized viral genomes are linked to two preterminal prot
    580..669     +  intron         chimeric intron (fragment): chimera between introns from adenovirus and immunoglobulin heavy chain genes
    688..734     +  CDS            IgH signal sequence (fragment): signal sequence from the mouse immunoglobulin heavy chain variable region
   2215..2775    +  CDS            Cd4 (fragment): CD4_RAT - Experimental evidence at protein level: Swiss-Prot protein existence level 1. Integral membrane glycoprotein that plays an essential role in the immune response and serves multiple functions in responses against both external and internal offenses. In T-cells, functions primarily as a coreceptor for MHC class II molecule:peptide complex. The antigens presented by class II peptides are derived from extracellular proteins while class I peptides are derived from cytosolic proteins. Interacts simultaneously with the T-cell receptor (TCR) and the MHC class II presented by antigen presenti
   2935..2990    +  polyA_signal   β-globin poly(A) signal: rabbit β-globin polyadenylation signal (Gil and Proudfoot, 1987)
   3504..5185    -  rep_origin     oriP (fragment): Epstein-Barr virus oriP replication origin (Yates et al., 2000)
   5312..5416    +  promoter       AmpR promoter: bla
   5417..6277    +  CDS            AmpR: β-lactamase; bla; confers resistance to ampicillin, carbenicillin, and related antibiotics
   6448..7036    +  rep_origin     ori: high-copy-number ColE1/pMB1/pBR322/pUC origin of replication
   7219..7311    +  CDS            lacI (fragment): lac repressor; lacI; The lac repressor binds to the lac operator to inhibit transcription in E. coli. This inhibition can be relieved by adding lactose or isopropyl-β-D-thiogalactopyranoside (IPTG).
   7324..7345    +  protein_bind   CAP binding site: CAP binding activates transcription in the presence of cAMP. E. coli catabolite activator protein
   7360..7390    +  promoter       lac promoter: promoter for the E. coli lac operon
   7398..7414    +  protein_bind   lac operator: The lac repressor binds to the lac operator to inhibit transcription in E. coli. This inhibition can be relieved by adding lactose or isopropyl-β-D-thiogalactopyranoside (IPTG). lac repressor encoded by lacI
   7484..7500    +  promoter       tet promoter (fragment): E. coli promoter for tetracycline efflux protein gene
   7510..7535    -  CDS            bla(M) (fragment): β-lactamase lacking the signal sequence; bla(M); allows cytosolic expression of β-lactamase
   7709..8088    +  enhancer       CMV enhancer: human cytomegalovirus immediate early enhancer
