[The description below was written by a language model from this plasmid's Addgene catalogue record and pLannotate feature annotations shown in this document.]
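Description:
Smp_052660-Cd4-bio-His is a mammalian expression plasmid built on the pTT3 backbone and designed to produce a recombinant, soluble form of the Schistosoma mansoni protein Smp_052660. It is maintained in E. coli through a high-copy ColE1/pUC-type origin and an ampicillin resistance gene (β-lactamase). The backbone also carries an Epstein-Barr virus oriP element, which supports episomal maintenance in mammalian cells that supply EBNA1 and is a typical feature of vectors used for transient transfection. Short annotated fragments of lac regulatory elements, a tet promoter and bla are backbone remnants with no evident role in expression.

Transcription is driven by the CMV immediate early enhancer and promoter, which span the numbering origin of the circular sequence. These are followed by adenovirus-derived leader and splice elements and a chimeric intron fragment that help mRNA processing; the antisense "PTP" annotation in this region most likely reflects this adenoviral leader sequence rather than an expressed gene. A fragment matching a mouse immunoglobulin heavy chain signal sequence lies at the start of the coding region, consistent with directing the product into the secretory pathway. The roughly 1.4 kb S. mansoni insert sits between retained NotI and AscI sites, in the unannotated interval upstream of the tag. It is fused at its C terminus to rat Cd4 domains 3 and 4, a biotinylation acceptor sequence and a six-histidine tag, and the cassette ends in a rabbit β-globin polyadenylation signal. Only the Cd4 portion of the tag is annotated in the feature table. The tag generally provides an antibody epitope, a means of capture on streptavidin and a handle for nickel affinity purification. The plasmid belongs to a library of S. mansoni cell-surface and secreted proteins assembled to identify early serological markers of infection.
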