Addgene plasmid #120639: Smp_052660-Cd4-bio-His
Purpose: Expression of recombinant S. mansoni protein
Depositing lab: Gavin Wright. Depositing organization: Wellcome Sanger Institute. Publication: A library of cell-surface and secreted proteins from Schistosoma mansoni identifies early serological markers of infection. Cécile Crosnier, Anna V. Protasio, Gabriel Rinaldi, Shona Wilson, Matthew Berriman, Gavin J. Wright. bioRXiv 10.1101/593616.
Backbone
  Vector backbone: pTT3
  Backbone manufacturer: Yves Durocher, NRC
  Backbone size w/o insert (bp): 6686
  Vector type: Mammalian Expression
Growth in bacteria
  Bacterial resistance: Ampicillin, 100 μg/mL
  Growth temperature: 37°C
  Growth strain: DH5alpha
  Copy number: High Copy
Gene/Insert
  Gene/Insert name: Smp_052660
  Species: Schistosoma mansoni
  Insert size (bp): 1402
  Entrez Gene: Smp_052660 (a.k.a. Smp_052660)
  Promoter: CMV
  Tag / fusion protein: ratCd4(d3+4)-bio-6His (C terminal on backbone)
  Cloning method: Restriction Enzyme; 5′ cloning site NotI (not destroyed); 3′ cloning site AscI (not destroyed)
Terms and licenses: Academic/Nonprofit Terms; Industry Terms: Not Available to Industry
How to cite: Smp_052660-Cd4-bio-His was a gift from Gavin Wright (Addgene plasmid # 120639 ; http://n2t.net/addgene:120639 ; RRID:Addgene_120639)
